Addgene plasmid #53970: pCR2.1-INS-904
Purpose: 904 bp insert from human INS gene used as a control for methylation-specific PCR assays
Depositing lab: Kevin Ferreri. Depositing organization: Beckman Research Institute of the City of Hope. Publication: Development of a quantitative methylation-specific polymerase chain reaction method for monitoring beta cell death in type 1 diabetes. Husseiny MI, Kuroda A, Kaye AN, Nair I, Kandeel F, Ferreri K. PLoS One. 2012;7(10):e47942. doi: 10.1371/journal.pone.0047942. Epub 2012 Oct 29. PubMed 23144715.
Backbone
  Vector backbone: pCR2.1-TOPO
  Backbone manufacturer: Life Technologies
  Total vector size (bp): 4837
  Modifications to backbone: none
  Vector type: Bacterial Expression
Growth in bacteria
  Bacterial resistance: Ampicillin and Kanamycin, 100 & 50 μg/mL
  Growth temperature: 37°C
  Growth strain: DH5alpha
  Copy number: Unknown
Gene/Insert
  Gene/Insert name: human INS gene partial
  Species: H. sapiens (human)
  Insert size (bp): 904
  GenBank ID: NM_000207.2 NG_007114.1
  Entrez Gene: INS (a.k.a. IDDM, IDDM1, IDDM2, ILPR, IRDN, MODY10, PNDM4)
  Promoter: lac
  Cloning method: TOPO Cloning
  Sequencing primers: 5′ M13 reverse; 3′ T7
Terms and licenses: Academic/Nonprofit Terms; Industry Terms: Not Available to Industry
How to cite: pCR2.1-INS-904 was a gift from Kevin Ferreri (Addgene plasmid # 53970 ; http://n2t.net/addgene:53970 ; RRID:Addgene_53970)
