[The description below was written by a language model from this plasmid's Addgene catalogue record and pLannotate feature annotations shown in this document.]
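Description:
pCR2.1-INS-904 is a bacterial cloning plasmid of about 4.8 kb in which a 904 bp segment of the human insulin (INS) gene was inserted into the unmodified commercial pCR2.1-TOPO backbone by TOPO cloning. It replicates in E. coli from a high-copy ColE1/pUC-type origin and carries two selectable markers, β-lactamase (ampicillin resistance) and the Tn5-derived neo/nptII gene (kanamycin resistance). An f1 phage origin is also present, which in principle allows single-stranded DNA production. The short lacI and Tn5 transposase fragments flagged in the annotation are remnants of the backbone and not functional genes.

The insert sits in the cloning site within the lacZα region, downstream of the CAP binding site, lac promoter and lac operator, and is flanked on the far side by a T7 promoter pointing back toward it. M13 reverse and T7 primer sites therefore bracket the insert for sequencing. The automated annotation marks a portion of the insert as an insulin coding fragment by similarity to the sheep protein, but the catalogue entry identifies the sequence as human, so this label reflects cross-species homology. Which parts of the INS locus the 904 bp covers is not stated beyond "partial" gene. Although the plasmid is catalogued as a bacterial expression vector with a lac promoter, protein production is not the aim. The plasmid supplies a defined, clonal INS template used as a control in methylation-specific PCR assays, developed in the context of quantitative monitoring of beta cell death in type 1 diabetes.
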