Features (pLannotate 1.2.2; 13 found; start..end, strand, type, name):
      2..94      +  CDS            lacI (fragment): lac repressor; lacI; The lac repressor binds to the lac operator to inhibit transcription in E. coli. This inhibition can be relieved by adding lactose or isopropyl-β-D-thiogalactopyranoside (IPTG).
    107..128     +  protein_bind   CAP binding site: CAP binding activates transcription in the presence of cAMP. E. coli catabolite activator protein
    143..173     +  promoter       lac promoter: promoter for the E. coli lac operon
    181..197     +  protein_bind   lac operator: The lac repressor binds to the lac operator to inhibit transcription in E. coli. This inhibition can be relieved by adding lactose or isopropyl-β-D-thiogalactopyranoside (IPTG). lac repressor encoded by lacI
    928..1149    +  CDS            INS (fragment): INS_SHEEP - Experimental evidence at protein level: Swiss-Prot protein existence level 1. Insulin decreases blood glucose concentration. It increases cell permeability to monosaccharides, amino acids and fatty acids. It accelerates glycolysis, the pentose phosphate cycle, and glycogen synthesis in liver. From Ovis aries (Sheep).
   1269..1287    -  promoter       T7 promoter: promoter for bacteriophage T7 RNA polymerase
   1290..1447    +  CDS            lacZα (fragment): LacZα fragment of β-galactosidase; lacZ fragment
   1451..1879    +  rep_origin     f1 ori (sequence partly withheld): f1 bacteriophage origin of replication; arrow indicates direction of (+) strand synthesis
   1892..2191    +  CDS            tnpA (fragment): TN5P_ECOLX - Also known as tnp. Experimental evidence at protein level: Swiss-Prot protein existence level 1. Mediates transposition of transposon Tn5 by a 'cut and paste' mechanism. First, the monomeric transposase binds the 19 bp inverted DNA repeats flanking the transposon. Then, dimerization of the DNA- bound transposase creates a synaptic DNA complex. After nicking of the first DNA strand, excision of the transposon proceeds through a series of intermediates. The transposase then mediates the insertion of the transposon at a new site by strand transfer. The activity of the wild- type tran
   2223..3014    +  CDS            neo: KKA2_KLEPN - Also known as kan, nptII. Experimental evidence at protein level: Swiss-Prot protein existence level 1. Resistance to kanamycin, neomycin, paromomycin, ribostamycin, butirosin and gentamicin B. From Klebsiella pneumoniae.
   3018..3034    +  promoter       AmpR promoter (fragment): bla
   3035..3895    +  CDS            AmpR: β-lactamase; bla; confers resistance to ampicillin, carbenicillin, and related antibiotics
   4066..4654    +  rep_origin     ori: high-copy-number ColE1/pMB1/pBR322/pUC origin of replication
>Addgene plasmid #53970 | pCR2.1-INS-904 | depositor full sequence | sequence record 84090 | pCR2.1-INS-904 sequence 4835 bps
AGCGCCCAATACGCAAACCGCCTCTCCCCGCGCGTTGGCCGATTCATTAATGCAGCTGGCACGACAGGTT
TCCCGACTGGAAAGCGGGCAGTGAGCGCAACGCAATTAATGTGAGTTAGCTCACTCATTAGGCACCCCAG
GCTTTACACTTTATGCTTCCGGCTCGTATGTTGTGTGGAATTGTGAGCGGATAACAATTTCACACAGGAA
ACAGCTATGACCATGATTACGCCAAGCTTGGTACCGAGCTCGGATCCACTAGTAACGGCCGCCAGTGTGA
TGGATATCTGCAGAATTCGCCCTTTGTGGGGACAGGGGTCTGGGGACAGCAGCGCAAAGAGCCCCGCCCT
GCAGCCTCCAGCTCTCCTGGTCTAATGTGGAAAGTGGCCCAGGTGAGGGCTTTGCTCTCCTGGAGACATT
TGCCCCCAGCTGTGAGCAGGGACAGGTCTGGCCACCGGGCCCCTGGTTAAGACTCTAATGACCCGCTGGT
CCTGAGGAAGAGGTGCTGACGACCAAGGAGATCTTCCCACAGACCCAGCACCAGGGAAATGGTCCGGAAA
TTGCAGCCTCAGCCCCCAGCCATCTGCCGACCCCCCCACCCCAGGCCCTAATGGGCCAGGCGGCAGGGGT
TGACAGGTAGGGGAGATGGGCTCTGAGACTATAAAGCCAGCGGGGGCCCAGCAGCCCTCAGCCCTCCAGG
ACAGGCTGCATCAGAAGAGGCCATCAAGCAGGTCTGTTCCAAGGGCCTTTGCGTCAGGTGGGCTCAGGGT
TCCAGGGTGGCTGGACCCCAGGCCCCAGCTCTGCAGCAGGGAGGACGTGGCTGGGCTCGTGAAGCATGTG
GGGGTGAGCCCAGGGGCCCCAAGGCAGGGCACCTGGCCTTCAGCCTGCCTCAGCCCTGCCTGTCTCCCAG
ATCACTGTCCTTCTGCCATGGCCCTGTGGATGCGCCTCCTGCCCCTGCTGGCGCTGCTGGCCCTCTGGGG
ACCTGACCCAGCCGCAGCCTTTGTGAACCAACACCTGTGCGGCTCACACCTGGTGGAAGCTCTCTACCTA
GTGTGCGGGGAACGAGGCTTCTTCTACACACCCAAGACCCGCCGGGAGGCAGAGGACCTGCAGGGTGAGC
CAACCGCCCATTGCTGCCCCTGGCCGCCCCCAGCCACCCCCTGCTCCTGGCGCTCCCACCCAGCATGGGC
AGAAGGGGGCAGGAGGCTAAGGGCGAATTCCAGCACACTGGCGGCCGCTCGAGCATGCATCTAGAGGGCC
CAATTCGCCCTATAGTGAGTCGTATTACAATTCACTGGCCGTCGTTTTACAACGTCGTGACTGGGAAAAC
CCTGGCGTTACCCAACTTAATCGCCTTGCAGCACATCCCCCTTTCGCCAGCTGGCGTAATAGCGAAGAGG
CCCGCACCGATCGCCCTTCCCAACAGTTGCGCAGCCTGAATGGCGAATGG
[124 nt withheld, positions 1451-1574]
C
[91 nt withheld, positions 1576-1666]
A
[49 nt withheld, positions 1668-1716]
CCTTTGACGTTGGAGTCCACGTTCTTT
[37 nt withheld, positions 1744-1780]
ACCCTATCTCGGTCTATTCTTTTGATTTATAAGGGATTTTGCCGATTTCGGCCTATTGGTTAAAAAATGA
GCTGATTTAACAAAAATTTAACGCGAATTTTAACAAAATTCAGGGCGCAAGGGCTGCTAAAGGAAGCGGA
ACACGTAGAAAGCCAGTCCGCAGAAACGGTGCTGACCCCGGATGAATGTCAGCTACTGGGCTATCTGGAC
AAGGGAAAACGCAAGCGCAAAGAGAAAGCAGGTAGCTTGCAGTGGGCTTACATGGCGATAGCTAGACTGG
GCGGTTTTATGGACAGCAAGCGAACCGGAATTGCCAGCTGGGGCGCCCTCTGGTAAGGTTGGGAAGCCCT
GCAAAGTAAACTGGATGGCTTTCTTGCCGCCAAGGATCTGATGGCGCAGGGGATCAAGATCTGATCAAGA
GACAGGATGAGGATCGTTTCGCATGATTGAACAAGATGGATTGCACGCAGGTTCTCCGGCCGCTTGGGTG
GAGAGGCTATTCGGCTATGACTGGGCACAACAGACAATCGGCTGCTCTGATGCCGCCGTGTTCCGGCTGT
CAGCGCAGGGGCGCCCGGTTCTTTTTGTCAAGACCGACCTGTCCGGTGCCCTGAATGAACTGCAGGACGA
GGCAGCGCGGCTATCGTGGCTGGCCACGACGGGCGTTCCTTGCGCAGCTGTGCTCGACGTTGTCACTGAA
GCGGGAAGGGACTGGCTGCTATTGGGCGAAGTGCCGGGGCAGGATCTCCTGTCATCCCACCTTGCTCCTG
CCGAGAAAGTATCCATCATGGCTGATGCAATGCGGCGGCTGCATACGCTTGATCCGGCTACCTGCCCATT
CGACCACCAAGCGAAACATCGCATCGAGCGAGCACGTACTCGGATGGAAGCCGGTCTTGTCGATCAGGAT
GATCTGGACGAAGAGCATCAGGGGCTCGCGCCAGCCGAACTGTTCGCCAGGCTCAAGGCGCGCATGCCCG
ACGGCGAGGATCTCGTCGTGACCCATGGCGATGCCTGCTTGCCGAATATCATGGTGGAAAATGGCCGCTT
TTCTGGATTCATCGACTGTGGCCGGCTGGGTGTGGCGGACCGCTATCAGGACATAGCGTTGGCTACCCGT
GATATTGCTGAAGAGCTTGGCGGCGAATGGGCTGACCGCTTCCTCGTGCTTTACGGTATCGCCGCTCCCG
ATTCGCAGCGCATCGCCTTCTATCGCCTTCTTGACGAGTTCTTCTGAATTGAAAAAGGAAGAGTATGAGT
ATTCAACATTTCCGTGTCGCCCTTATTCCCTTTTTTGCGGCATTTTGCCTTCCTGTTTTTGCTCACCCAG
AAACGCTGGTGAAAGTAAAAGATGCTGAAGATCAGTTGGGTGCACGAGTGGGTTACATCGAACTGGATCT
CAACAGCGGTAAGATCCTTGAGAGTTTTCGCCCCGAAGAACGTTTTCCAATGATGAGCACTTTTAAAGTT
CTGCTATGTGGCGCGGTATTATCCCGTATTGACGCCGGGCAAGAGCAACTCGGTCGCCGCATACACTATT
CTCAGAATGACTTGGTTGAGTACTCACCAGTCACAGAAAAGCATCTTACGGATGGCATGACAGTAAGAGA
ATTATGCAGTGCTGCCATAACCATGAGTGATAACACTGCGGCCAACTTACTTCTGACAACGATCGGAGGA
CCGAAGGAGCTAACCGCTTTTTTGCACAACATGGGGGATCATGTAACTCGCCTTGATCGTTGGGAACCGG
AGCTGAATGAAGCCATACCAAACGACGAGCGTGACACCACGATGCCTGTAGCAATGGCAACAACGTTGCG
CAAACTATTAACTGGCGAACTACTTACTCTAGCTTCCCGGCAACAATTAATAGACTGGATGGAGGCGGAT
AAAGTTGCAGGACCACTTCTGCGCTCGGCCCTTCCGGCTGGCTGGTTTATTGCTGATAAATCTGGAGCCG
GTGAGCGTGGGTCTCGCGGTATCATTGCAGCACTGGGGCCAGATGGTAAGCCCTCCCGTATCGTAGTTAT
CTACACGACGGGGAGTCAGGCAACTATGGATGAACGAAATAGACAGATCGCTGAGATAGGTGCCTCACTG
ATTAAGCATTGGTAACTGTCAGACCAAGTTTACTCATATATACTTTAGATTGATTTAAAACTTCATTTTT
AATTTAAAAGGATCTAGGTGAAGATCCTTTTTGATAATCTCATGACCAAAATCCCTTAACGTGAGTTTTC
GTTCCACTGAGCGTCAGACCCCGTAGAAAAGATCAAAGGATCTTCTTGAGATCCTTTTTTTCTGCGCGTA
ATCTGCTGCTTGCAAACAAAAAAACCACCGCTACCAGCGGTGGTTTGTTTGCCGGATCAAGAGCTACCAA
CTCTTTTTCCGAAGGTAACTGGCTTCAGCAGAGCGCAGATACCAAATACTGTTCTTCTAGTGTAGCCGTA
GTTAGGCCACCACTTCAAGAACTCTGTAGCACCGCCTACATACCTCGCTCTGCTAATCCTGTTACCAGTG
GCTGCTGCCAGTGGCGATAAGTCGTGTCTTACCGGGTTGGACTCAAGACGATAGTTACCGGATAAGGCGC
AGCGGTCGGGCTGAACGGGGGGTTCGTGCACACAGCCCAGCTTGGAGCGAACGACCTACACCGAACTGAG
ATACCTACAGCGTGAGCTATGAGAAAGCGCCACGCTTCCCGAAGGGAGAAAGGCGGACAGGTATCCGGTA
AGCGGCAGGGTCGGAACAGGAGAGCGCACGAGGGAGCTTCCAGGGGGAAACGCCTGGTATCTTTATAGTC
CTGTCGGGTTTCGCCACCTCTGACTTGAGCGTCGATTTTTGTGATGCTCGTCAGGGGGGCGGAGCCTATG
GAAAAACGCCAGCAACGCGGCCTTTTTACGGTTCCTGGCCTTTTGCTGGCCTTTTGCTCACATGTTCTTT
CCTGCGTTATCCCCTGATTCTGTGGATAACCGTATTACCGCCTTTGAGTGAGCTGATACCGCTCGCCGCA
GCCGAACGACCGAGCGCAGCGAGTCAGTGAGCGAGGAAGCGGAAG
