>Addgene plasmid #53970 | pCR2.1-INS-904 | addgene partial sequence | sequence record 89665 | M13pUC-Fwd 5'-CCCAGTCACGACGTTGTAAAACG-3'
CGACTCACTATAGGGCGAATTGGGCCCTCTAGATGCATGCTCGAGCGGCCGCCAGTGTGATGGATATCTG
CAGAATTCGCCCTTTGTGGGGACAGGGGTCTGGGGACAGCAGCGCAAAGAGCCCCGCCCTGCAGCCTCCA
GCTCTCCTGGTCTAATGTGGAAAGTGGCCCAGGTGAGGGCTTTGCTCTCCTGGAGACATTTGCCCCCAGC
TGTGAGCAGGGACAGGTCTGGCCACCGGGCCCCTGGTTAAGACTCTAATGACCCGCTGGTCCTGAGGAAG
AGGTGCTGACGACCAAGGAGATCTTCCCACAGACCCAGCACCAGGGAAATGGTCCGGAAATTGCAGCCTC
AGCCCCCAGCCATCTGCCGACCCCCCCACCCCAGGCCCTAATGGGCCAGGCGGCAGGGGTTGACAGGTAG
GGGAGATGGGCTCTGAGACTATAAAGCCAGCGGGGGCCCAGCAGCCCTCAGCCCTCCAGGACAGGCTGCA
TCAGAAGAGGCCATCAAGCAGGTCTGTTCCAAGGGCCTTTGCGTCAGGTGGGCTCAGGGTTCCAGGGTGG
CTGGACCCCAGGCCCCAGCTCTGCAGCAGGGAGGACGTGGCTGGGCTCGTGAAGCATGTGGGGGTGAGCC
CAGGGGCCCCAAGGCAGGGCACCTGGCCTTCAGCCTGCCTCAGCCCTGCCTGTCTCCCAGATCACTGTCC
TTCTGCCATGGCCCTGTGGATGCGCCTCCTGCCCCTGCTGGCGCTGCTGGCCCTCTGGGGACCTGACCCA
GCCGCAGCCTTTGTGAACCAACACCTGTGCGGCTCACACCTGGTGGAAGCTCTCTACCTAGTGTGCGGGG
AACGAGGCTTCTTCTACACACCCAAGACCCGCCGGGAGGCAGAGGACCTGCAGGGTGAGCCAACCGCCCA
TTGCTGCCCCTGGCCGCCCCCAGCCACCCCCTGCTCCTGGCGCTCCCACCCAGCATGGGCAGAAGGGGGC
AGGAGGCTTAAGGGCGAATTC
