>Addgene plasmid #53970 | pCR2.1-INS-904 | addgene partial sequence | sequence record 89666 | M13pUC-Rev 5'-AGCGGATAACAATTTCACACAGG-3'
CGCCAAGCTATTTAGGTGACACTATAGAATACTCAAGCTATGCATCAAGCTTGGTACCGAGCTCGGATCC
ACTAGTAACGGCCGCCAGTGTGCTGGAATTCGCCCTTAGCCTCCTGCCCCCTTCTGCCCATGCTGGGTGG
GAGCGCCAGGAGCAGGGGGTGGCTGGGGGCGGCCAGGGGCAGCAATGGGCGGTTGGCTCACCCTGCAGGT
CCTCTGCCTCCCGGCGGGTCTTGGGTGTGTAGAAGAAGCCTCGTTCCCCGCACACTAGGTAGAGAGCTTC
CACCAGGTGTGAGCCGCACAGGTGTTGGTTCACAAAGGCTGCGGCTGGGTCAGGTCCCCAGAGGGCCAGC
AGCGCCAGCAGGGGCAGGAGGCGCATCCACAGGGCCATGGCAGAAGGACAGTGATCTGGGAGACAGGCAG
GGCTGAGGCAGGCTGAAGGCCAGGTGCCCTGCCTTGGGGCCCCTGGGCTCACCCCCACATGCTTCACGAG
CCCAGCCACGTCCTCCCTGCTGCAGAGCTGGGGCCTGGGGTCCAGCCACCCTGGAACCCTGAGCCCACCT
GACGCAAAGGCCCTTGGAACAGACCTGCTTGATGGCCTCTTCTGATGCAGCCTGTCCTGGAGGGCTGAGG
GCTGCTGGGCCCCCGCTGGCTTTATAGTCTCAGAGCCCATCTCCCCTACCTGTCAACCCCTGCCGCCTGG
CCCATTAGGGCCTGGGGTGGGGGGGTCGGCAGATGGCTGGGGGCTGAGGCTGCAATTTCCGGACCATTTC
CCTGGTGCTGGGTCTGTGGGAAGATCTCCTTGGTCGTCAGCACCTCTTCCTCAGGACCAGCGGGTCATTA
GAGTCTTAACCAGGGGCCCGGTGGCCAGACCTGTCCCTGCTCACAGCTGGGGGCAAATGTCTCCAGGAGA
GCAAAGCCCTCACCTGGGCCACTTTCCACATTAGACCAGGAGAGCTGGAGGCTGCAGGGCGGGGCTCTTT
GCGCTGCTGTCCCCA
